Addgene plasmid #216110: PGK EGFP
Purpose: PGK EGFP
Depositing lab: Erika Holzbaur. Publication: RAB3 phosphorylation by pathogenic LRRK2 impairs trafficking of synaptic vesicle precursors. Dou D, Aiken J, Holzbaur ELF. J Cell Biol. 2024 Jun 3;223(6):e202307092. doi: 10.1083/jcb.202307092. Epub 2024 Mar 21. PubMed 38512027.
Backbone
  Vector backbone: pEGFP-N1 vector
  Backbone manufacturer: Clontech
  Backbone size w/o insert (bp): 4000
  Total vector size (bp): 4500
  Modifications to backbone: Replaced CMV with PGK
  Vector type: Mammalian Expression
  Selectable markers: Neomycin (select with G418)
Growth in bacteria
  Bacterial resistance: Kanamycin, 50 μg/mL
  Growth temperature: 37°C
  Growth strain: DH5alpha
  Copy number: High Copy
Gene/Insert
  Gene/Insert name: PGK promoter
  Species: H. sapiens (human)
  Insert size (bp): 530
  Promoter: PGK
  Tag / fusion protein: EGFP (C terminal on backbone)
  Cloning method: Restriction Enzyme; 5′ cloning site Asel (unknown if destroyed); 3′ cloning site Agel (unknown if destroyed)
  Sequencing primers: 5′ 5’ - AGATGAACTTCAGGGTCAGC
Terms and licenses: Academic/Nonprofit Terms; Industry Terms: Not Available to Industry
How to cite: PGK EGFP was a gift from Erika Holzbaur (Addgene plasmid # 216110 ; http://n2t.net/addgene:216110 ; RRID:Addgene_216110)
