[The description below was written by a language model from this plasmid's Addgene catalogue record and pLannotate feature annotations shown in this document.]
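Description:
PGK EGFP is a mammalian expression plasmid built on the Clontech pEGFP-N1 backbone, in which the original CMV promoter has been replaced by the human phosphoglycerate kinase 1 (PGK) promoter. The catalogue lists the roughly 530 bp promoter itself as the "insert", introduced by restriction cloning, so no additional gene is fused to the reporter. The feature table shows the hPGK promoter lying directly upstream of the mammalian codon-optimised EGFP coding sequence, which is terminated by an SV40 polyadenylation signal. The plasmid therefore expresses free, untagged EGFP. The sequenced record is about 4.6 kb, slightly larger than the approximate 4.5 kb total given in the catalogue entry.

Propagation in E. coli relies on a high-copy ColE1/pUC-type origin, and an f1 origin is also present, allowing single-stranded DNA production. Selection uses the dual-purpose NeoR/KanR cassette typical of this backbone. A bacterial (bla-type) promoter and the SV40 enhancer/early promoter sit in tandem ahead of the Tn5 aminoglycoside phosphotransferase gene, which is followed by the HSV TK polyadenylation signal. This arrangement gives kanamycin resistance in bacteria and G418 resistance in mammalian cells. Several short annotated fragments (RSF ori, SV40 large T antigen, ble, bGH poly(A)) appear to be partial matches within backbone sequence rather than functional elements.

The record gives no purpose beyond the plasmid name. A PGK-driven EGFP construct would typically serve as a soluble fluorescent cell fill, transfection marker or EGFP-only control. PGK is generally considered to give more moderate expression than CMV. The associated publication concerns trafficking of synaptic vesicle precursors.
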