Features (pLannotate 1.2.2; 13 found; start..end, strand, type, name):
     47..106     +  rep_origin     RSF ori (fragment): Plasmids containing the RSF 1030 origin of replication can be propagated in E. coli cells that contain additional plasmids with compatible origins.
    129..639     +  promoter       hPGK promoter: human phosphoglycerate kinase 1 promoter
    661..1380    +  CDS            EGFP: the original enhanced GFP (Yang et al., 1996) mammalian codon-optimized
   1397..1480    +  CDS            large T antigen (fragment): large T antigen from SV40 (simian virus 40)
   1503..1624    +  polyA_signal   SV40 poly(A) signal: SV40 polyadenylation signal
   1658..2086    -  rep_origin     f1 ori (sequence partly withheld): f1 bacteriophage origin of replication; arrow indicates direction of (+) strand synthesis
   2113..2217    +  promoter       AmpR promoter: bla
   2219..2576    +  promoter       SV40 promoter: SV40 enhancer and early promoter
   2611..3405    +  CDS            NeoR/KanR: aminoglycoside phosphotransferase from Tn5; aph(3')-II (or nptII); confers resistance to neomycin, kanamycin, and G418 (Geneticin®)
   3426..3578    +  CDS            ble (fragment): BLE_KLEPN - Experimental evidence at protein level: Swiss-Prot protein existence level 1. Binding protein with a strong affinity to the bleomycin family of antibiotics. Binds to CL990; an antimitotic-antibiotic compound. From Klebsiella pneumoniae.
   3637..3684    +  polyA_signal   HSV TK poly(A) signal: herpes simplex virus thymidine kinase polyadenylation signal (Cole and Stacy, 1985)
   3775..3791    -  polyA_signal   bGH poly(A) signal (fragment): bovine growth hormone polyadenylation signal
   4013..4601    +  rep_origin     ori: high-copy-number ColE1/pMB1/pBR322/pUC origin of replication
>Addgene plasmid #216110 | PGK EGFP | addgene full sequence | sequence record 435166 | Addgene NGS Result
ACGCCAGCAACGCGGCCTTTTTACGGTTCCTGGCCTTTTGCTGGCCTTTTGCTCACATGTTCTTTCCTGC
GTTATCCCCTGATTCTGTGGATAACCGTATTACCGCCATGCATTAGTTATTAATCCACGGGGTTGGGGTT
GCGCCTTTTCCAAGGCAGCCCTGGGTTTGCGCAGGGACGCGGCTGCTCTGGGCGTGGTTCCGGGAAACGC
AGCGGCGCCGACCCTGGGTCTCGCACATTCTTCACGTCCGTTCGCAGCGTCACCCGGATCTTCGCCGCTA
CCCTTGTGGGCCCCCCGGCGACGCTTCCTGCTCCGCCCCTAAGTCGGGAAGGTTCCTTGCGGTTCGCGGC
GTGCCGGACGTGACAAACGGAAGCCGCACGTCTCACTAGTACCCTCGCAGACGGACAGCGCCAGGGAGCA
ATGGCAGCGCGCCGACCGCGATGGGCTGTGGCCAATAGCGGCTGCTCAGCAGGGCGCGCCGAGAGCAGCG
GCCGGGAAGGGGCGGTGCGGGAGGCGGGGTGTGGGGCGGTAGTGTGGGCCCTGTTCCTGCCCGCGCGGTG
TTCCGCATTCTGCAAGCCTCCGGAGCGCACGTCGGCAGTCGGCTCCCTCGTTGACCGAATCACCGACCTC
TCTCCCCAGGTGGATCCACCGGTCGCCACCATGGTGAGCAAGGGCGAGGAGCTGTTCACCGGGGTGGTGC
CCATCCTGGTCGAGCTGGACGGCGACGTAAACGGCCACAAGTTCAGCGTGTCCGGCGAGGGCGAGGGCGA
TGCCACCTACGGCAAGCTGACCCTGAAGTTCATCTGCACCACCGGCAAGCTGCCCGTGCCCTGGCCCACC
CTCGTGACCACCCTGACCTACGGCGTGCAGTGCTTCAGCCGCTACCCCGACCACATGAAGCAGCACGACT
TCTTCAAGTCCGCCATGCCCGAAGGCTACGTCCAGGAGCGCACCATCTTCTTCAAGGACGACGGCAACTA
CAAGACCCGCGCCGAGGTGAAGTTCGAGGGCGACACCCTGGTGAACCGCATCGAGCTGAAGGGCATCGAC
TTCAAGGAGGACGGCAACATCCTGGGGCACAAGCTGGAGTACAACTACAACAGCCACAACGTCTATATCA
TGGCCGACAAGCAGAAGAACGGCATCAAGGTGAACTTCAAGATCCGCCACAACATCGAGGACGGCAGCGT
GCAGCTCGCCGACCACTACCAGCAGAACACCCCCATCGGCGACGGCCCCGTGCTGCTGCCCGACAACCAC
TACCTGAGCACCCAGTCCGCCCTGAGCAAAGACCCCAACGAGAAGCGCGATCACATGGTCCTGCTGGAGT
TCGTGACCGCCGCCGGGATCACTCTCGGCATGGACGAGCTGTACAAGTAAAGCGGCCGCGACTCTAGATC
ATAATCAGCCATACCACATTTGTAGAGGTTTTACTTGCTTTAAAAAACCTCCCACACCTCCCCCTGAACC
TGAAACATAAAATGAATGCAATTGTTGTTGTTAACTTGTTTATTGCAGCTTATAATGGTTACAAATAAAG
CAATAGCATCACAAATTTCACAAATAAAGCATTTTTTTCACTGCATTCTAGTTGTGGTTTGTCCAAACTC
ATCAATGTATCTTAAGGCGTAAATTGTAAGCGTTAATATTTTGTTAAAATTCGCGTTAAATTTTTGTTAA
ATCAGCTCATTTTTTAACCAATAGGCCGAAATCGGCAAAATCCCTTATAAATCAAAAGAATAGACCGAGA
TAGGGT
[37 nt withheld, positions 1757-1793]
AAAGAACGTGGACTCCAACGTCAAAGG
[49 nt withheld, positions 1821-1869]
T
[91 nt withheld, positions 1871-1961]
G
[124 nt withheld, positions 1963-2086]
CAGGTGGCACTTTTCGGGGAAATGTGCGCGGAACCCCTATTTGTTTATTTTTCTAAATACATTCAAATAT
GTATCCGCTCATGAGACAATAACCCTGATAAATGCTTCAATAATATTGAAAAAGGAAGAGTCCTGAGGCG
GAAAGAACCAGCTGTGGAATGTGTGTCAGTTAGGGTGTGGAAAGTCCCCAGGCTCCCCAGCAGGCAGAAG
TATGCAAAGCATGCATCTCAATTAGTCAGCAACCAGGTGTGGAAAGTCCCCAGGCTCCCCAGCAGGCAGA
AGTATGCAAAGCATGCATCTCAATTAGTCAGCAACCATAGTCCCGCCCCTAACTCCGCCCATCCCGCCCC
TAACTCCGCCCAGTTCCGCCCATTCTCCGCCCCATGGCTGACTAATTTTTTTTATTTATGCAGAGGCCGA
GGCCGCCTCGGCCTCTGAGCTATTCCAGAAGTAGTGAGGAGGCTTTTTTGGAGGCCTAGGCTTTTGCAAA
GATCGATCAAGAGACAGGATGAGGATCGTTTCGCATGATTGAACAAGATGGATTGCACGCAGGTTCTCCG
GCCGCTTGGGTGGAGAGGCTATTCGGCTATGACTGGGCACAACAGACAATCGGCTGCTCTGATGCCGCCG
TGTTCCGGCTGTCAGCGCAGGGGCGCCCGGTTCTTTTTGTCAAGACCGACCTGTCCGGTGCCCTGAATGA
ACTGCAAGACGAGGCAGCGCGGCTATCGTGGCTGGCCACGACGGGCGTTCCTTGCGCAGCTGTGCTCGAC
GTTGTCACTGAAGCGGGAAGGGACTGGCTGCTATTGGGCGAAGTGCCGGGGCAGGATCTCCTGTCATCTC
ACCTTGCTCCTGCCGAGAAAGTATCCATCATGGCTGATGCAATGCGGCGGCTGCATACGCTTGATCCGGC
TACCTGCCCATTCGACCACCAAGCGAAACATCGCATCGAGCGAGCACGTACTCGGATGGAAGCCGGTCTT
GTCGATCAGGATGATCTGGACGAAGAGCATCAGGGGCTCGCGCCAGCCGAACTGTTCGCCAGGCTCAAGG
CGAGCATGCCCGACGGCGAGGATCTCGTCGTGACCCATGGCGATGCCTGCTTGCCGAATATCATGGTGGA
AAATGGCCGCTTTTCTGGATTCATCGACTGTGGCCGGCTGGGTGTGGCGGACCGCTATCAGGACATAGCG
TTGGCTACCCGTGATATTGCTGAAGAGCTTGGCGGCGAATGGGCTGACCGCTTCCTCGTGCTTTACGGTA
TCGCCGCTCCCGATTCGCAGCGCATCGCCTTCTATCGCCTTCTTGACGAGTTCTTCTGAGCGGGACTCTG
GGGTTCGAAATGACCGACCAAGCGACGCCCAACCTGCCATCACGAGATTTCGATTCCACCGCCGCCTTCT
ATGAAAGGTTGGGCTTCGGAATCGTTTTCCGGGACGCCGGCTGGATGATCCTCCAGCGCGGGGATCTCAT
GCTGGAGTTCTTCGCCCACCCTAGGGGGAGGCTAACTGAAACACGGAAGGAGACAATACCGGAAGGAACC
CGCGCTATGACGGCAATAAAAAGACAGAATAAAACGCACGGTGTTGGGTCGTTTGTTCATAAACGCGGGG
TTCGGTCCCAGGGCTGGCACTCTGTCGATACCCCACCGAGACCCCATTGGGGCCAATACGCCCGCGTTTC
TTCCTTTTCCCCACCCCACCCCCCAAGTTCGGGTGAAGGCCCAGGGCTCGCAGCCAACGTCGGGGCGGCA
GGCCCTGCCATAGCCTCAGGTTACTCATATATACTTTAGATTGATTTAAAACTTCATTTTTAATTTAAAA
GGATCTAGGTGAAGATCCTTTTTGATAATCTCATGACCAAAATCCCTTAACGTGAGTTTTCGTTCCACTG
AGCGTCAGACCCCGTAGAAAAGATCAAAGGATCTTCTTGAGATCCTTTTTTTCTGCGCGTAATCTGCTGC
TTGCAAACAAAAAAACCACCGCTACCAGCGGTGGTTTGTTTGCCGGATCAAGAGCTACCAACTCTTTTTC
CGAAGGTAACTGGCTTCAGCAGAGCGCAGATACCAAATACTGTTCTTCTAGTGTAGCCGTAGTTAGGCCA
CCACTTCAAGAACTCTGTAGCACCGCCTACATACCTCGCTCTGCTAATCCTGTTACCAGTGGCTGCTGCC
AGTGGCGATAAGTCGTGTCTTACCGGGTTGGACTCAAGACGATAGTTACCGGATAAGGCGCAGCGGTCGG
GCTGAACGGGGGGTTCGTGCACACAGCCCAGCTTGGAGCGAACGACCTACACCGAACTGAGATACCTACA
GCGTGAGCTATGAGAAAGCGCCACGCTTCCCGAAGGGAGAAAGGCGGACAGGTATCCGGTAAGCGGCAGG
GTCGGAACAGGAGAGCGCACGAGGGAGCTTCCAGGGGGAAACGCCTGGTATCTTTATAGTCCTGTCGGGT
TTCGCCACCTCTGACTTGAGCGTCGATTTTTGTGATGCTCGTCAGGGGGGCGGAGCCTATGGAAAA
